>Addgene plasmid #160384 | pCAS-mak10 gRNA-MAK10Δ | addgene full sequence | sequence record 384173 | Addgene NGS Result
TTTCTGTTCTGTAAAAATGCAGCTCAGATTCTTTGTTTGAAAAATTAGCGCTCTCGCGTTGCATTTTTGT
TCTACAAAATGAAGCACAGATGCTTCGGTAGAAAAGATCAAAGGATCTTCTTGAGATCCTTTTTTTCTGC
GCGTAATCTGCTGCTTGCAAACAAAAAAACCACCGCTACCAGCGGTGGTTTGTTTGCCGGATCAAGAGCT
ACCAACTCTTTTTCCGAAGGTAACTGGCTTCAGCAGAGCGCAGATACCAAATACTGTTCTTCTAGTGTAG
CCGTAGTTAGGCCACCACTTCAAGAACTCTGTAGCACCGCCTACATACCTCGCTCTGCTAATCCTGTTAC
CAGTGGCTGCTGCCAGTGGCGATAAGTCGTGTCTTACCGGGTTGGACTCAAGACGATAGTTACCGGATAA
GGCGCAGCGGTCGGGCTGAACGGGGGGTTCGTGCACACAGCCCAGCTTGGAGCGAACGACCTACACCGAA
CTGAGATACCTACAGCGTGAGCTATGAGAAAGCGCCACGCTTCCCGAAGGGAGAAAGGCGGACAGGTATC
CGGTAAGCGGCAGGGTCGGAACAGGAGAGCGCACGAGGGAGCTTCCAGGGGGAAACGCCTGGTATCTTTA
TAGTCCTGTCGGGTTTCGCCACCTCTGACTTGAGCGTCGATTTTTGTGATGCTCGTCAGGGGGGCGGAGC
CTATGGAAAAACGCCAGCAACGCGGCCTTTTTACGGTTCCTGGCCTTTTGCTGGCCTTTTGCTCACTTCG
AGCGTCCCAAAACCTTCTCAAGCAAGGTTTTCAGTATAATGTTACATGCGTACACGCGTCTGTACAGAAA
AAAAAGAAAAATTTGAAATATAAATAACGTTCTTAATACTAACATAACTATAAAAAAATAAATAGGGACC
TAGACTTCAGGTTGTCTAACTCCTTCCTTTTCGGTTAGAGCGGATTTAATGGTGATGGTGATGGTGATGA
TGAGCAGAAGCATCTTCAACTTTTCTTTTCTTTTTTGGCCCTCCACCGTCACCTCCTAGCTGACTCAAAT
CAATGCGTGTTTCATAAAGACCAGTGATGGATTGATGGATAAGAGTGGCATCTAAAACTTCTTTTGTAGA
CGTATATCGTTTACGATCAATTGTTGTATCAAAATATTTAAAAGCAGCGGGAGCTCCAAGATTCGTCAAC
GTAAATAAATGAATAATATTTTCTGCTTGTTCACGTATTGGTTTGTCTCTATGTTTGTTATATGCACTAA
GAACTTTATCTAAATTGGCATCTGCTAAAATAACACGCTTAGAAAATTCACTGATTTGCTCAATAATCTC
ATCTAAATAATGCTTATGCTGCTCCACAAACAATTGTTTTTGTTCGTTATCTTCTGGACTACCCTTCAAC
TTTTCATAATGACTAGCTAAATATAAAAAATTCACATATTTGCTTGGCAGAGCCAGCTCATTTCCTTTTT
GTAATTCTCCGGCACTAGCCAGCATCCGTTTACGACCGTTTTCTAACTCAAAAAGACTATATTTAGGTAG
TTTAATGATTAAGTCTTTTTTAACTTCCTTATATCCTTTAGCTTCTAAAAAGTCAATCGGATTTTTTTCA
AAGGAACTTCTTTCCATAATTGTGATCCCTAGTAACTCTTTAACGGATTTTAACTTCTTCGATTTCCCTT
TTTCCACCTTAGCAACCACTAGGACTGAATAAGCTACCGTTGGACTATCAAAACCACCATATTTTTTTGG
ATCCCAGTCTTTTTTACGAGCAATAAGCTTGTCCGAATTTCTTTTTGGTAAAATTGACTCCTTGGAGAAT
CCGCCTGTCTGTACTTCTGTTTTCTTGACAATATTGACTTGGGGCATGGACAATACTTTGCGCACTGTGG
CAAAATCTCGCCCTTTATCCCAGACAATTTCTCCAGTTTCCCCATTAGTTTCGATTAGAGGGCGTTTGCG
AATCTCTCCATTTGCAAGTGTAATTTCTGTTTTGAAGAAGTTCATGATATTAGAGTAAAAGAAATATTTT
GCGGTTGCTTTGCCTATTTCTTGCTCAGACTTAGCAATCATTTTACGAACATCATAAACTTTATAATCAC
CATAGACAAACTCCGATTCAAGTTTTGGATATTTCTTAATCAAAGCAGTTCCAACGACGGCATTTAGATA
CGCATCATGGGCATGATGGTAATTGTTAATCTCACGTACTTTATAGAATTGGAAATCTTTTCGGAAGTCA
GAAACTAATTTAGATTTTAAGGTAATCACTTTAACCTCTCGAATAAGTTTATCATTTTCATCGTATTTAG
TATTCATGCGACTATCCAAAATTTGTGCCACATGCTTAGTGATTTGGCGAGTTTCAACCAATTGGCGTTT
GATAAAACCAGCTTTATCAAGTTCACTCAAACCTCCACGTTCAGCTTTCGTTAAATTATCAAACTTACGT
TGAGTGATTAACTTGGCGTTTAGAAGTTGTCTCCAATAGTTTTTCATCTTTTTGACTACTTCTTCACTTG
GAACGTTATCCGATTTACCACGATTTTTATCAGAACGCGTTAAGACCTTATTGTCTATTGAATCGTCTTT
AAGGAAACTTTGTGGAACAATGTGATCGACATCATAATCACTTAAACGATTAATATCTAATTCTTGGTCC
ACATACATGTCTCTTCCATTTTGGAGATAATAGAGATAGAGCTTTTCATTTTGCAATTGAGTATTTTCAA
CAGGATGCTCTTTAAGAATCTGACTTCCTAATTCTTTGATACCTTCTTCGATTCGTTTCATACGCTCTCG
CGAATTTTTCTGGCCCTTTTGAGTTGTCTGATTTTCACGTGCCATTTCAATAACGATATTTTCTGGCTTA
TGCCGCCCCATTACTTTGACCAATTCATCAACAACTTTTACAGTCTGTAAAATACCTTTTTTAATAGCAG
GGCTACCAGCTAAATTTGCAATATGTTCATGTAAACTATCGCCTTGTCCAGACACTTGTGCTTTTTGAAT
GTCTTCTTTAAATGTCAAACTATCATCATGGATCAGCTGCATAAAATTGCGATTGGCAAAACCATCTGAT
TTCAAAAAATCTAATATTGTTTTGCCAGATTGCTTATCCCTAATACCATTAATCAATTTTCGAGACAAAC
GTCCCCAACCAGTATAACGGCGACGTTTAAGCTGTTTCATCACCTTATCATCAAAGAGGTGAGCATATGT
TTTAAGTCTTTCCTCAATCATCTCCCTATCTTCAAATAAGGTCAATGTTAAAACAATATCCTCTAAGATA
TCTTCATTTTCTTCATTATCCAAAAAATCTTTATCTTTAATAATTTTTAGCAAATCATGGTAGGTACCTA
ATGAAGCATTAAATCTATCTTCAACTCCTGAAATTTCAACACTATCAAAACATTCTATTTTTTTGAAATA
ATCTTCTTTTAATTGCTTAACGGTTACTTTTCGATTTGTTTTGAAGAGTAAATCAACAATGGCTTTCTTC
TGTTCACCTGAAAGAAATGCTGGTTTTCGCATTCCTTCAGTAACATATTTGACCTTTGTCAATTCGTTAT
AAACCGTAAAATACTCATAAAGCAAACTATGTTTTGGTAGTACTTTTTCATTTGGAAGATTTTTATCAAA
GTTTGTCATGCGTTCAATAAATGATTGAGCTGAAGCACCTTTATCGACAACTTCTTCAAAATTCCATGGG
GTAATTGTTTCTTCAGACTTCCGAGTCATCCATGCAAAACGACTATTGCCACGCGCCAATGGACCAACAT
AATAAGGAATTCGAAAAGTCAAGATTTTTTCAATCTTCTCACGATTGTCTTTTAAAAATGGATAAAAGTC
TTCTTGTCTTCTCAAAATAGCATGCAGCTCACCCAAGTGAATTTGATGGGGAATAGAGCCGTTGTCAAAG
GTCCGTTGCTTGCGCAGCAAATCTTCACGATTTAGTTTCACCAATAATTCCTCAGTACCATCCATTTTTT
CTAAAATTGGTTTGATAAATTTATAAAATTCTTCTTGGCTAGCTCCCCCATCAATATAACCTGCATATCC
GTTTTTTGATTGATCAAAAAAGATTTCTTTATACTTTTCTGGAAGTTGTTGTCGAACTAAAGCTTTTAAA
AGAGTCAAGTCTTGATGATGTTCATCGTAGCGTTTAATCATTGAAGCTGATAGGGGAGCCTTAGTTATTT
CAGTATTTACTCTTAGGATATCTGAAAGTAAAATAGCATCTGATAAATTCTTAGCTGCCAAAAACAAATC
AGCATATTGATCTCCAATTTGCGCCAATAAATTATCTAAATCATCATCGTAAGTATCTTTTGAAAGCTGT
AATTTAGCATCTTCTGCCAAATCAAAATTTGATTTAAAATTAGGGGTCAAACCCAATGACAAAGCAATGA
GATTCCCAAATAAGCCATTTTTCTTCTCACCGGGGAGCTGAGCAATGAGATTTTCTAATCGTCTTGATTT
ACTCAATCGTGCAGAAAGAATCGCTTTAGCATCTACTCCACTTGCGTTAATAGGGTTTTCTTCAAATAAT
TGATTGTAGGTTTGTACCAACTGGATAAATAGTTTGTCCACATCACTATTATCAGGATTTAAATCTCCCT
CAATCAAAAAATGACCACGAAACTTAATCATATGCGCTAAGGCCAAATAGATTAAGCGCAAATCCGCTTT
ATCAGTAGAATCTACCAATTTTTTTCGCAGATGATAGATAGTTGGATATTTCTCATGATAAGCAACTTCA
TCTACTATATTTCCAAAAATAGGATGACGTTCATGCTTCTTGTCTTCTTCCACCAAAAAAGACTCTTCAA
GTCGATGAAAGAAACTATCATCTACTTTCGCCATCTCATTTGAAAAAATCTCCTGTAGATAACAAATACG
ATTCTTCCGACGTGTATACCTTCTACGAGCTGTCCGTTTGAGACGAGTCGCTTCCGCTGTCTCTCCACTG
TCAAATAAAAGAGCCCCTATAAGATTTTTTTTGATACTGTGGCGGTCTGTATTTCCCAGAACCTTGAACT
TTTTAGACGGAACCTTATATTCATCAGTGATCACCGCCCATCCGACGCTATTTGTGCCGATATCTAAGCC
TATTGAGTATTTCTTATCCATGGTAATTGGACAAATAAATACGTGTATTAAGTTTGGATTCTTTGGTAGA
TAGCCAATCGAGGGAACAATTAAAAAAAAGAAAGAAATAAAAGACAAGAAGAAGAGCGAAAAAGGGGAAA
GTGATGAGGAAAAGAACAATAGATAGATCCAGAAGATGATGGTAACGCGCAAACACTACCGCTATATATA
CCTACAAAACTCTCATTCTCTCATTTCCTGCTTCGTTCATTTCGAGTTTCCAAGGGTATGGTACGGTGCT
ATCTGCCCGTGCTTCCCCTCCTTTGCTTTGCTAAGAAAAATTTTCTTTTGTCAGCAGCAACAACACGCTA
CGCTCTGCGCTGTGCTACGAAGTGGTGTCTGTGGCAACGGGGACATTGTACCCATGCCCGCTCGCAGGGA
GGTCTGGGTGTGGGGCGTGTGCGACCTCGTTGCCATGGCGATCGCGCGTGGGTGTGGTCTTTCCCCAAAC
GGTTGCCCGTTGCTCCGGATTTCGCATAGTTGTCGCGTAAACAAAAAACACGAGAGAGGGCGGACGGCGC
TGAATAGTGGAAGATCGCGCGATGTCAAGTAAATAAGCTTGTATTTGTATTTGTATGTGTTTATGTGTTT
GTGTGGTTGAGAATTTTATTTTCCTCCTAGTTTTTTCTTTTTTGAGTGCGGAGGGGCAGTGCTCTAAACT
TTGCCTGCTTCTTGTTCGACTATTAAGGGTTCTCGAGCACCCGCAAATCAGAAGAAAGGAACTTCTCCCT
CCCACTTTAAAGTAAATCCGGAGATTCCCGTTATTACCTTACATATCGAAATATGACCCATAAAAGATGT
GTAAAATTACGTAAGACAAAGGAACTCGGCACACCTATTGAATAGGTAATAGTGGAATCAGGTGCCTAAA
TAAATGAATAAGAGTACTGTATTATCTAGTAGTTGTTATATTATCTAATCTTTACATAATACGATTATTT
CACATTGTTATGTTTTCGGGTAATAATTATGAGATGGAGTGAAATTTCACGAAGAGATACAAGTAAAATA
GCAGCTCTTCAATAGCAAGAAGAGTGGCGCTGAGATTGAAAACAACTGTGCTAGTGTAGAGCAACTTTGA
TAATAGCTGGTACGTTTCCGAGAATGCAGCTGAAGCTTCGTACGCTGCAGGTCGACAACCCTTAATATAA
CTTCGTATAATGTATGCTATACGAAGTTATTAGGTGATATCAGATCCACTAGTGGCCTATAATCTGGAAT
TTACCCTAACTGTACAAAATATATTTAGCATTATATACCCGCTATTTAATTATTATAAAGGAGACCTTTA
TACTCAAACAAATGAAGCCACCTTATGCCATTATCCCATTCGTACCAGTCTAAAACAAGATAAATACCCT
GTTTAACATCCGAACACCAAATATGTGTGGGTGTCAAACAAAGAGACAATGTAATGAGGCAATGTACTGC
TTGTAAACTATAACAGTATCAGCTCAATTTCAATGCCATCTACTCCAGATATCGTTGCGATTGTACCTAC
AAGCCGCCTACAACGGCGTTATTGTTGTAAGCTGGTAAAATGCAGTGCGTTCCCCCGTTGTGAGTTCGGG
CCAAACTTACTTGGCTGGGAGTTCCGTCCGTACAGTTGTGGCTTGCTGCCTAGACTTACTCGAGAGCTCG
TTTTCGACACTGGATGGCGGCGTTAGTATCGAATCGACAGCAGTATAGCGACCAGCATTCACATACGATT
GACGCATGATATTACTTTCTGCGCACTTAACTTCGCATCTGGGCAGATGATGTCGAGGCGAAAAAAAATA
TAAATCACGCTAACATTTGATTAAAATAGAACAACTACAATATAAAAAAACTATACAAATGACAAGTTCT
TGAAAACAAGAATCTTTTTATTGTCAGTACTGATTAGAAAAACTCATCGAGCATCAAATGAAACTGCAAT
TTATTCATATCAGGATTATCAATACCATATTTTTGAAAAAGCCGTTTCTGTAATGAAGGAGAAAACTCAC
CGAGGCAGTTCCATAGGATGGCAAGATCCTGGTATCGGTCTGCGATTCCGACTCGTCCAACATCAATACA
ACCTATTAATTTCCCCTCGTCAAAAATAAGGTTATCAAGTGAGAAATCACCATGAGTGACGACTGAATCC
GGTGAGAATGGCAAAAGCTTATGCATTTCTTTCCAGACTTGTTCAACAGGCCAGCCATTACGCTCGTCAT
CAAAATCACTCGCATCAACCAAACCGTTATTCATTCGTGATTGCGCCTGAGCGAGACGAAATACGCGATC
GCTGTTAAAAGGACAATTACAAACAGGAATCGAATGCAACCGGCGCAGGAACACTGCCAGCGCATCAACA
ATATTTTCACCTGAATCAGGATATTCTTCTAATACCTGGAATGCTGTTTTGCCGGGGATCGCAGTGGTGA
GTAACCATGCATCATCAGGAGTACGGATAAAATGCTTGATGGTCGGAAGAGGCATAAATTCCGTCAGCCA
GTTTAGTCTGACCATCTCATCTGTAACATCATTGGCAACGCTACCTTTGCCATGTTTCAGAAACAACTCT
GGCGCATCGGGCTTCCCATACAATCGATAGATTGTCGCACCTGATTGCCCGACATTATCGCGAGCCCATT
TATACCCATATAAATCAGCATCCATGTTGGAATTTAATCGCGGCCTCGAAACGTGAGTCTTTTCCTTACC
CATGGTTGTTTATGTTCGGATGTGATGTGAGAACTGTATCCTAGCAAGATTTTAAAAGGAAGTATATGAA
AGAAGAACCTCAGTGGCAAATCCTAACCTTTTATATTTCTCTACAGGGGCGCGGCGTGGGGACAATTCAA
CGCGTCTGTGAGGGGAGCGTTTCCCTGCTCGCAGGTCTGCAGCGAGGAGCCGTAATTTTTGCTTCGCGCC
GTGCGGCCATCAAAATGTATGGATGCAAATGATTATACATGGGGATGTATGGGCTAAATGTACGGGCGAC
AGTCACATCATGCCCCTGAGCTGCGCACGTCAAGACTGTCAAGGAGGGTATTCTGGGCCTCCATGTCGCT
GGCCGGGTGACCCGGCGGGGACGAGGCAAGCTAAACAGATCTCTAGACCTATATCCACTAGACAGAAGTT
TGCGTTCCATACTGTCAGAGGTGGCATTTTACATAACAATAGTGACAAAAAATAAAAAAAGCACCGACTC
GGTGCCACTTTTTCAAGTTGATAACGGACTAGCCTTATTTTAACTTGCTATTTCTAGCTCTAAAACCCTG
GATGAGCTAATTGAAAAAAGTCCCATTCGCCACCCGAAGGTGTTGCCCAGCCGGCGCCAGCGAGGAGGCT
GGGACCATGCCGGCCATCTCTCCCGGGGGCGAGTCGAACGCCCGATCTCAAGATTTCGTAGTGATAAATT
ACAGTCTTGCGCCTTAAACCAACTTGGCTACCGAGAGTATTTAATTGTTGAAGAAAGAGTATACTACATA
ACACATATACGCATTTAAGCATAAACACGCACTATGCCGTTCTTCTCATGTATATATATATACAGGCAAC
ACGCAGATATAGGTGCGACGTGAACAGTGAGCTGTATGTGCGCAGCTCGCGTTGCATTTTCGGAAGCGCT
CGTTTTCGGAAACGCTTTGAAGTTCCTATTCCGAAGTTCCTATTCTCTAGAAAGTATAGGAACTTCAGAG
CGCTTTTGAAAACCAAAAGCGCTCTGAAGACGCACTTTCAAAAAACCAAAAACGCACCGGACTGTAACGG
GCTACTAAAATATTGCGAATACCGCTTCCACAAACATTGCTCAAAAGTATCTCTTTGCTATATATCTCTG
TGCTATATCCCTATATAACCTACCCATCCACCTTTCGCTCCTTGAACTTGCATCTAAACTCGACCTCTAC
ATTTTTTATGTTTATCTCTAGTATTACTCTTTAGACAAAAAAATTGTAGTAAGAACTATTCATAGAGTGA
ATCGAAAACAATACGAAAATGTAAACATTTCCTATACGTAGTATATAGAGACAAAATAGAAGAAACCGTT
CATAATTTTCTGACCAATGAAGAATCATCAACGCTATCACTTTCTGTTCACAAAGTATGCGCAATCCACA
TCGGTATAGAATATAATCGGGGATGCCTTTATCTTGAAAAAATGCACCCGCAGCTTCGCTAGTAATCAGT
AAACGCGGGAAGTGGAGTCAGGCTTTTTTTATGGAAGAGAAAATAGACACCAAAGTAGCCTTCTTCTAAC
CTTAACGGACCTACAGTGCAAAAAGTTATCAAGAGACTGCATTATAGAGCGCACAAAGGAGAAAAAAAGT
AATCTAAGATGCTTTGTTAGAAAAATAGCGCTCTCGGGATGCATTTTTGTAGAACAAAAAAGAAGTATAG
ATTCTTTGTTGGTAAAATAGCGCTCTCGCGTTGCATTTCTGTTCTGTAAAAATGCAGCTCAGATTCTTTG
TTTGAAAAATTAGCGCTCTCGCGTTGCATTTTTGTTTTACAAAAATGAAGCACAGATTCTTCGTTGGTAA
AATAGCGCTTTCGCGTTGCA
Features (pLannotate 1.2.2; 10 found; start..end, strand, type, name):
    121..709     +  rep_origin     ori: high-copy-number ColE1/pMB1/pBR322/pUC origin of replication
    766..955     -  terminator     CYC1 terminator: S. cerevisiae CYC1; transcription terminator for CYC1
    959..979     -  CDS            7xHis: 6xHis affinity tag
   1028..5131    -  CDS            cas9: CAS9_STRP1 - Also known as csn1 From Streptococcus pyogenes serotype M1.
   5286..5699    +  CDS            YJC7_YEAST: Protein predicted: Swiss-Prot protein existence level 4. From Saccharomyces cerevisiae (strain ATCC 204508 / S288c) (Baker's yeast).
   6297..6330    -  protein_bind   loxP: Cre-mediated recombination occurs in the 8-bp core sequence (GCATACAT). Cre recombinase
   6831..8187    -  gene           kanMX: yeast selectable marker conferring kanamycin resistance (Wach et al., 1994)
   8321..8396    -  misc_RNA       gRNA scaffold: guide RNA scaffold for the Streptococcus pyogenes CRISPR/Cas9 system
   8488..8576    -  ncRNA          tRNA: Accession: RF00005 - tRNA
   8619..97      +  rep_origin     2μ ori (across the origin): yeast 2μ plasmid origin of replication
