[The description below was written by a language model from this plasmid's Addgene catalogue record and pLannotate feature annotations shown in this document.]
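Description:
pCAS-mak10 gRNA-MAK10Δ is an all-in-one yeast CRISPR/Cas9 plasmid built to make a marker-free deletion of MAK10 (YEL053C) in Saccharomyces cerevisiae. It is an E. coli–yeast shuttle vector. A high-copy ColE1/pUC-type origin supports propagation in bacteria, and a 2μ origin maintains it episomally in yeast. A single kanMX cassette is the annotated marker, consistent with the recorded kanamycin selection in bacteria and G418 selection in yeast. The catalogue gives a total size of about 9.7 kb, which is close to the length of the sequenced record.

The plasmid carries three functional modules. The first is a Streptococcus pyogenes Cas9 coding sequence with a C-terminal His tag, followed by the CYC1 terminator. No promoter for Cas9 is annotated in the feature table. The catalogue lists PGK1 as a promoter, but the table shows nothing that would indicate what that promoter drives. The second module is a guide RNA cassette, in which a tRNA element lies upstream of the S. pyogenes gRNA scaffold. In pCAS-type vectors this arrangement uses the tRNA as an RNA polymerase III promoter for the MAK10-targeting guide. The third module is a donor template cloned into an XhoI site. According to the depositor, it was amplified from an S288C-background strain in which MAK10 had already been removed by Cre-loxP. It therefore consists of roughly 800 bp of sequence from upstream and downstream of the deleted ORF, and the single annotated loxP site is presumably the residual scar.

In use, Cas9 cuts the chromosomal MAK10 locus and the break is repaired by homologous recombination with the plasmid-borne donor. This replaces the ORF with the deletion allele and leaves no selectable marker in the genome.
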