Addgene plasmid #160384: pCAS-mak10 gRNA-MAK10Δ
Purpose: For CRISPR-mediated deletin og MAK10 in yeast
Depositing lab: John McCusker. Depositing organization: Duke University.
Backbone
  Vector backbone: pCAS-mak10 gRNA
  Backbone size w/o insert (bp): 8743
  Total vector size (bp): 9714
  Vector type: Yeast Expression
  Selectable markers: G418
Growth in bacteria
  Bacterial resistance: Kanamycin, 50 μg/mL
  Growth temperature: 37°C
  Growth strain: DH5alpha
  Copy number: High Copy
Gene/Insert
  Gene/Insert name: MAK10 (alt name: YEL053C)
  Species: S. cerevisiae (budding yeast)
  Promoter: PGK1
  Cloning method: Restriction Enzyme; 5′ cloning site XhoI (not destroyed); 3′ cloning site XhoI (not destroyed)
  Sequencing primers: 5′ NA; 3′ NA
Terms and licenses: Academic/Nonprofit Terms; Industry Terms: Not Available to Industry
Depositor comments: MAK10 was deleted in an S288C background with Cre-loxP. Lox-ed mak10 "deletion " fragment" consisting of sequences upstream and downstream of deleted ORF (~800bp) was amplified, adding XhoI restriction sites, and cloned into the vector. This insert serves as a donor template for making a MAK10 deletion. The vector is an all-in-one gRNA/Cas9/donor template vector for making a marker-free MAK10 deletion in yeast strains
How to cite: pCAS-mak10 gRNA-MAK10Δ was a gift from John McCusker (Addgene plasmid # 160384 ; http://n2t.net/addgene:160384 ; RRID:Addgene_160384)
